Addgene plasmid #129788: Bxb1Donor_WT_ADRB2_LucReporter
Purpose: encodes a donor vector for recombination with the Bxb1 recombinase with the WT Beta-2 Adrenergic Receptor and a cAMP-responsive luciferase reporter gene
Depositing lab: Sriram Kosuri. Depositing organization: University of California, Los Angeles (UCLA). Publication: Structural and functional characterization of G protein-coupled receptors with deep mutational scanning. Jones EM, Lubock NB, Venkatakrishnan AJ, Wang J, Tseng AM, Paggi JM, Latorraca NR, Cancilla D, Satyadi M, Davis JE, Babu MM, Dror RO, Kosuri S. Elife. 2020 Oct 21;9. pii: 54895. doi: 10.7554/eLife.54895. PubMed 33084570.
Backbone
  Vector backbone: pUC57
  Backbone manufacturer: Genewiz
  Backbone size w/o insert (bp): 6350
  Total vector size (bp): 7660
  Vector type: Mammalian Expression, Synthetic Biology
  Selectable markers: Blasticidin
Growth in bacteria
  Bacterial resistance: Kanamycin, 50 μg/mL
  Growth temperature: 37°C
  Growth strain: DH5alpha
  Copy number: High Copy
Gene/Insert
  Gene/Insert name: ADRB2 (alt name: Beta-2 Adrenergic Receptor)
  Species: H. sapiens (human)
  Insert size (bp): 1314
  GenBank ID: 154
  Entrez Gene: ADRB2 (a.k.a. ADRB2R, ADRBR, ARB2, B2AR, BAR, BETA2AR)
  Promoter: N/A
  Tag / fusion protein: 3x FLAG (N terminal on insert)
  Cloning method: Gibson Cloning
  Sequencing primers: 5′ ttgtcgacgacggcggtct; 3′ GCACACCGGCCTTATTCC
Terms and licenses: Academic/Nonprofit Terms; Industry Terms: Not Available to Industry
How to cite: Bxb1Donor_WT_ADRB2_LucReporter was a gift from Sriram Kosuri (Addgene plasmid # 129788 ; http://n2t.net/addgene:129788 ; RRID:Addgene_129788)
