[The description below was written by a language model from this plasmid's Addgene catalogue record and pLannotate feature annotations shown in this document.]
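Description:
Bxb1Donor_WT_ADRB2_LucReporter is a roughly 7.7 kb donor plasmid built on a pUC57 backbone, intended for site-specific integration into mammalian cells using the Bxb1 serine recombinase. It is maintained in E. coli at high copy through a ColE1/pUC-type origin and selected with kanamycin via an aminoglycoside phosphotransferase gene. Remnants of lac regulatory elements, bom and rop are annotated as backbone fragments. The Bxb1 attachment site that the stated purpose implies is not annotated in the feature table.

The payload has two units. The first is the wild-type human beta-2 adrenergic receptor (ADRB2) carrying an N-terminal 3xFLAG tag, followed by an EMCV IRES, the blasticidin S deaminase gene (bsr) and a bGH polyadenylation signal. The record lists the promoter for this cassette as not applicable and none is annotated upstream. This fits a promoterless donor design, in which receptor and blasticidin resistance would be expressed only after recombination places them downstream of a promoter at the genomic landing site, although the record does not say this explicitly. The IRES couples drug resistance to the same transcript as the receptor, so blasticidin selection would enrich for receptor-expressing integrants.

The second unit is the reporter: firefly luciferase (luc2) behind a minimal TATA-box promoter, terminated by an SV40 polyadenylation signal. The catalogue describes it as cAMP-responsive, though the response elements themselves are not annotated. Because ADRB2 signals through G proteins to activate adenylate cyclase, agonist stimulation should raise cAMP and drive luciferase, giving a transcriptional readout of receptor activity. The plasmid was deposited with a deep mutational scanning study of G protein-coupled receptors, where it represents the wild-type receptor.
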