Features (pLannotate 1.2.2; 20 found; start..end, strand, type, name):
     64..109     +  misc_feature   bom (fragment): basis of mobility region from pBR322
    191..252     +  CDS            3xFLAG (fragment): three tandem FLAG® epitope tags, followed by an enterokinase cleavage site
    263..1498    +  CDS            ADRB2 (sequence withheld): ADRB2_HUMAN - Also known as ADRB2R, B2AR. Experimental evidence at protein level: Swiss-Prot protein existence level 1. Beta-adrenergic receptors mediate the catecholamine-induced activation of adenylate cyclase through the action of G proteins. The beta-2-adrenergic receptor binds epinephrine with an approximately 30- fold greater affinity than it does norepinephrine. From Homo sapiens (Human).
   1619..2081    +  misc_feature   IRES: internal ribosome entry site (IRES) of the encephalomyocarditis virus (EMCV)
   2083..2502    +  CDS            bsr: BSR_BACCE - Experimental evidence at protein level: Swiss-Prot protein existence level 1. Catalyzes the deamination of the cytosine moiety of the antibiotics blasticidin S, cytomycin and acetylblasticidin S. From Bacillus cereus.
   2533..2757    +  polyA_signal   bGH poly(A) signal: bovine growth hormone polyadenylation signal
   3132..3154    +  promoter       CMV promoter (fragment): human cytomegalovirus (CMV) immediate early promoter
   3221..3252    +  promoter       minP: minimal TATA-box promoter with low basal activity
   3285..4937    +  CDS            luciferase: firefly luciferase synthetic luc2 version of the luciferase gene
   5033..5149    +  CDS            large T antigen (fragment): large T antigen from SV40 (simian virus 40)
   5161..5245    +  CDS            large T antigen (fragment): large T antigen from SV40 (simian virus 40)
   5268..5389    +  polyA_signal   SV40 poly(A) signal: SV40 polyadenylation signal
   5438..5454    -  protein_bind   lac operator: The lac repressor binds to the lac operator to inhibit transcription in E. coli. This inhibition can be relieved by adding lactose or isopropyl-β-D-thiogalactopyranoside (IPTG). lac repressor encoded by lacI
   5462..5492    -  promoter       lac promoter: promoter for the E. coli lac operon
   5507..5528    -  protein_bind   CAP binding site: CAP binding activates transcription in the presence of cAMP. E. coli catabolite activator protein
   5541..5633    -  CDS            lacI (fragment): lac repressor; lacI; The lac repressor binds to the lac operator to inhibit transcription in E. coli. This inhibition can be relieved by adding lactose or isopropyl-β-D-thiogalactopyranoside (IPTG).
   5816..6404    -  rep_origin     ori: high-copy-number ColE1/pMB1/pBR322/pUC origin of replication
   6575..7390    -  CDS            KanR: aminoglycoside phosphotransferase; aph(3')-Ia; confers resistance to kanamycin in bacteria or G418 (Geneticin®) in eukaryotes
   7391..7495    -  promoter       AmpR promoter: bla
   7590..7625    +  CDS            rop (fragment): Rop protein, which maintains plasmids at low copy number; rop
>Addgene plasmid #129788 | Bxb1Donor_WT_ADRB2_LucReporter | addgene full sequence | sequence record 255135 | Addgene NGS Result
AGCGGATGCCGGGAGCAGACAAGCCCGTCAGGGCGCGTCAGCGGGTGTTGGCGGGTGTCGGGGCTGGCTT
AACTATGCGGCATCAGAGCAGATTGTACTGAGAGTGCACAAGCTTCCGGCTTGTCGACGACGGCGGTCTC
CGTCGTCAGGATCATCCGGGGTAGTAATAAGGGCGACCGCCGCCACCATGGACTACAAAGACCATGACGG
TGATTATAAAGATCATGACATCGATTACAAGGATGACGATGATAAAGGATCC
[1236 nt withheld, positions 263-1498]
TGAGCTAGCCCCCTCTCCCTCCCCCCCCCCTAACGTTACTGGCCGAAGCCGCTTGGAATAAGGCCGGTGT
GCGTTTGTCTATATGTGATTTTCCACCATATTGCCGTCTTTTGGCAATGTGAGGGCCCGGAAACCTGGCC
CTGTCTTCTTGACGAGCATTCCTAGGGGTCTTTCCCCTCTCGCCAAAGGAATGCAAGGTCTGTTGAATGT
CGTGAAGGAAGCAGTTCCTCTGGAAGCTTCTTGAAGACAAACAACGTCTGTAGCGACCCTTTGCAGGCAG
CGGAACCCCCCACCTGGCGACAGGTGCCTCTGCGGCCAAAAGCCACGTGTATAAGATACACCTGCAAAGG
CGGCACAACCCCAGTGCCACGTTGTGAGTTGGATAGTTGTGGAAAGAGTCAAATGGCTCTCCTCAAGCGT
ATTCAACAAGGGGCTGAAGGATGCCCAGAAGGTACCCCATTGTATGGGATCTGATCTGGGGCCTCGGTGC
ACATGCTTTACATGTGTTTAGTCGAGGTTAAAAAAACGTCTAGGCCCCCCGAACCACGGGGACGTGGTTT
TCCTTTGAAAAACACGATGATAATATGAAAACCTTCAACATCTCTCAGCAGGATCTGGAGCTGGTGGAGG
TCGCCACTGAGAAGATCACCATGCTCTATGAGGACAACAAGCACCATGTCGGGGCGGCCATCAGGACCAA
GACTGGGGAGATCATCTCTGCTGTCCACATTGAAGCCTACATTGGCAGGGTCACTGTCTGTGCTGAAGCC
ATTGCCATTGGGTCTGCTGTGAGCAACGGGCAGAAGGACTTTGACACCATTGTGGCTGTCAGGCACCCCT
ACTCTGATGAGGTGGACAGATCCATCAGGGTGGTCAGCCCCTGTGGCATGTGTAGAGAGCTGATCTCTGA
CTATGCTCCTGACTGCTTTGTGCTCATTGAGATGAATGGCAAGCTGGTCAAAACCACCATTGAGGAACTC
ATCCCCCTCAAGTACACCAGGAACTAATCTCGTTCGAAAATCATCGCGGCCCGACTGTGCCTTCTAGTTG
CCAGCCATCTGTTGTTTGCCCCTCCCCCGTGCCTTCCTTGACCCTGGAAGGTGCCACTCCCACTGTCCTT
TCCTAATAAAATGAGGAAATTGCATCGCATTGTCTGAGTAGGTGTCATTCTATTCTGGGGGGTGGGGTGG
GGCAGGACAGCAAGGGGGAGGATTGGGAAGACAATAGCAGGCATGCTGGGGATGCGGTGGGCTCTATGGC
ACTTTTATGAGGGACAGCCCCCCCCCCAAAGCCCCCAGGGATGTAATTACGTCCCTCCCCCGCTAGGGGG
CAGCAGCGAGCCGCCCGGGGCTCCGCTCCGGTCCGGCGCTCCCCCCGCATCCCCGAGCCGGCAGCGTGCG
GGGACAGCCCGGGCACGGGGAAGGTGGCACGGGATCGCTTTCCTCTGAACGCTTCTCGCTGCTCTTTGAG
CCTGCAGACACCTGGGGGGATACGGGGAAAAGGACGCGTGCACCAGACAGTGACGTCAGCTGCCAGATCC
CATGGCCGTCATACTGTGACGTCTTTCAGACAGCACCAGACAGTGACGTCAGCTGCCAGATCCCATGGCC
GTCATACTGTGACGTCTTTCAGACACCCCATTGACGTCAATGGGAGAACGGTACCTGAGCTCGCTAGCCT
CGAGGATATCAAGATCTGGCCTCGGCGGCCAAGCTTAGACACTAGAGGGTATATAATGGAAGCTCGACTT
CCAGCTTGGCAATCCGGTACTGTTGGTAAAGCCACCATGGAAGATGCCAAAAACATTAAGAAGGGCCCAG
CGCCATTCTACCCACTCGAAGACGGGACCGCCGGCGAGCAGCTGCACAAAGCCATGAAGCGCTACGCCCT
GGTGCCCGGCACCATCGCCTTTACCGACGCACATATCGAGGTGGACATTACCTACGCCGAGTACTTCGAG
ATGAGCGTTCGGCTGGCAGAAGCTATGAAGCGCTATGGGCTGAATACAAACCATCGGATCGTGGTGTGCA
GCGAGAATAGCTTGCAGTTCTTCATGCCCGTGTTGGGTGCCCTGTTCATCGGTGTGGCTGTGGCCCCAGC
TAACGACATCTACAACGAGCGCGAGCTGCTGAACAGCATGGGCATCAGCCAGCCCACCGTCGTATTCGTG
AGCAAGAAAGGGCTGCAAAAGATCCTCAACGTGCAAAAGAAGCTACCGATCATACAAAAGATCATCATCA
TGGATAGCAAGACCGACTACCAGGGCTTCCAAAGCATGTACACCTTCGTGACTTCCCATTTGCCACCCGG
CTTCAACGAGTACGACTTCGTGCCCGAGAGCTTCGACCGGGACAAAACCATCGCCCTGATCATGAACAGT
AGTGGCAGTACCGGATTGCCCAAGGGCGTAGCCCTACCGCACCGCACCGCTTGTGTCCGATTCAGTCATG
CCCGCGACCCCATCTTCGGCAACCAGATCATCCCCGACACCGCTATCCTCAGCGTGGTGCCATTTCACCA
CGGCTTCGGCATGTTCACCACGCTGGGCTACTTGATCTGCGGCTTTCGGGTCGTGCTCATGTACCGCTTC
GAGGAGGAGCTATTCTTGCGCAGCTTGCAAGACTATAAGATTCAATCTGCCCTGCTGGTGCCCACACTAT
TTAGCTTCTTCGCTAAGAGCACTCTCATCGACAAGTACGACCTAAGCAACTTGCACGAGATCGCCAGCGG
CGGGGCGCCGCTCAGCAAGGAGGTAGGTGAGGCCGTGGCCAAACGCTTCCACCTACCAGGCATCCGCCAG
GGCTACGGCCTGACAGAAACAACCAGCGCCATTCTGATCACCCCCGAAGGGGACGACAAGCCTGGCGCAG
TAGGCAAGGTGGTGCCCTTCTTCGAGGCTAAGGTGGTGGACTTGGACACCGGCAAGACACTGGGTGTGAA
CCAGCGCGGCGAGCTGTGCGTCCGTGGCCCCATGATCATGAGCGGCTACGTTAACAACCCCGAGGCTACA
AACGCTCTCATCGACAAGGACGGCTGGCTGCACAGCGGCGACATCGCCTACTGGGACGAGGACGAGCACT
TCTTCATCGTGGACCGGCTGAAGAGCCTGATCAAATACAAGGGCTACCAGGTAGCCCCAGCCGAACTGGA
GAGCATCCTGCTGCAACACCCCAACATCTTCGACGCCGGGGTCGCCGGCCTGCCCGACGACGATGCCGGC
GAGCTGCCCGCCGCAGTCGTCGTGCTGGAACACGGTAAAACCATGACCGAGAAGGAGATCGTGGACTATG
TGGCCAGCCAGGTTACAACCGCCAAGAAGCTGCGCGGTGGTGTTGTGTTCGTGGACGAGGTGCCTAAAGG
ACTGACCGGCAAGTTGGACGCCCGCAAGATCCGCGAGATTCTCATTAAGGCCAAGAAGGGCGGCAAGATC
GCCGTGTAATAATACCGGTCACCCTCCGTACCAACGACGCATCTGATTAAAGGGGGTACCTTATGTTCAC
AACTGGCGTGAATGTAACTGTATTCAGCGATGACCCACACAGGCATAGAGTGTCTGCTATTAATAACTAT
GCTCAAAAATTGTGTACCTTTAGCTTTTTAATTTGTAAAGGGGTTAATAAGGAATATTTGATGTATAGTG
CCTTGACTAGAATCTAGATAACTGATCATAATCAGCCATACCACATTTGTAGAGGTTTTACTTGCTTTAA
AAAACCTCCCACACCTCCCCCTGAACCTGAAACATAAAATGAATGCAATTGTTGTTGTTAACTTGTTTAT
TGCAGCTTATAATGGTTACAAATAAAGCAATAGCATCACAAATTTCACAAATAAAGCATTTTTTTCACTG
CATTCTAGTTGTGGTTTGTCCAAACTCATCAATGTATCTTAGGCGCGCCGTTAACGATATCCATGGTCAT
AGCTGTTTCCTGTGTGAAATTGTTATCCGCTCACAATTCCACACAACATACGAGCCGGAAGCATAAAGTG
TAAAGCCTGGGGTGCCTAATGAGTGAGCTAACTCACATTAATTGCGTTGCGCTCACTGCCCGCTTTCCAG
TCGGGAAACCTGTCGTGCCAGCTGCATTAATGAATCGGCCAACGCGCGGGGAGAGGCGGTTTGCGTATTG
GGCGCTCTTCCGCTTCCTCGCTCACTGACTCGCTGCGCTCGGTCGTTCGGCTGCGGCGAGCGGTATCAGC
TCACTCAAAGGCGGTAATACGGTTATCCACAGAATCAGGGGATAACGCAGGAAAGAACATGTGAGCAAAA
GGCCAGCAAAAGGCCAGGAACCGTAAAAAGGCCGCGTTGCTGGCGTTTTTCCATAGGCTCCGCCCCCCTG
ACGAGCATCACAAAAATCGACGCTCAAGTCAGAGGTGGCGAAACCCGACAGGACTATAAAGATACCAGGC
GTTTCCCCCTGGAAGCTCCCTCGTGCGCTCTCCTGTTCCGACCCTGCCGCTTACCGGATACCTGTCCGCC
TTTCTCCCTTCGGGAAGCGTGGCGCTTTCTCATAGCTCACGCTGTAGGTATCTCAGTTCGGTGTAGGTCG
TTCGCTCCAAGCTGGGCTGTGTGCACGAACCCCCCGTTCAGCCCGACCGCTGCGCCTTATCCGGTAACTA
TCGTCTTGAGTCCAACCCGGTAAGACACGACTTATCGCCACTGGCAGCAGCCACTGGTAACAGGATTAGC
AGAGCGAGGTATGTAGGCGGTGCTACAGAGTTCTTGAAGTGGTGGCCTAACTACGGCTACACTAGAAGAA
CAGTATTTGGTATCTGCGCTCTGCTGAAGCCAGTTACCTTCGGAAAAAGAGTTGGTAGCTCTTGATCCGG
CAAACAAACCACCGCTGGTAGCGGTGGTTTTTTTGTTTGCAAGCAGCAGATTACGCGCAGAAAAAAAGGA
TCTCAAGAAGATCCTTTGATCTTTTCTACGGGGTCTGACGCTCAGTGGAACGAAAACTCACGTTAAGGGA
TTTTGGTCATGAGATTATCAAAAAGGATCTTCACCTAGATCCTTTTAAATTAAAAATGAAGTTTTAAATC
AATCTAAAGTATATATGAGTAAACTTGGTCTGACAGTTAGAAAAACTCATCGAGCATCAAATGAAACTGC
AATTTATTCATATCAGGATTATCAATACCATATTTTTGAAAAAGCCGTTTCTGTAATGAAGGAGAAAACT
CACCGAGGCAGTTCCATAGGATGGCAAGATCCTGGTATCGGTCTGCGATTCCGACTCGTCCAACATCAAT
ACAACCTATTAATTTCCCCTCGTCAAAAATAAGGTTATCAAGTGAGAAATCACCATGAGTGACGACTGAA
TCCGGTGAGAATGGCAAAAGTTTATGCATTTCTTTCCAGACTTGTTCAACAGGCCAGCCATTACGCTCGT
CATCAAAATCACTCGCATCAACCAAACCGTTATTCATTCGTGATTGCGCCTGAGCGAGACGAAATACGCG
ATCGCTGTTAAAAGGACAATTACAAACAGGAATCGAATGCAACCGGCGCAGGAACACTGCCAGCGCATCA
ACAATATTTTCACCTGAATCAGGATATTCTTCTAATACCTGGAATGCTGTTTTCCCAGGGATCGCAGTGG
TGAGTAACCATGCATCATCAGGAGTACGGATAAAATGCTTGATGGTCGGAAGAGGCATAAATTCCGTCAG
CCAGTTTAGTCTGACCATCTCATCTGTAACATCATTGGCAACGCTACCTTTGCCATGTTTCAGAAACAAC
TCTGGCGCATCGGGCTTCCCATACAATCGATAGATTGTCGCACCTGATTGCCCGACATTATCGCGAGCCC
ATTTATACCCATATAAATCAGCATCCATGTTGGAATTTAATCGCGGCCTAGAGCAAGACGTTTCCCGTTG
AATATGGCTCATACTCTTCCTTTTTCAATATTATTGAAGCATTTATCAGGGTTATTGTCTCATGAGCGGA
TACATATTTGAATGTATTTAGAAAAATAAACAAATAGGGGTTCCGCGCACATTTCCCCGAAAAGTGCCAC
CTGACGTCTAAGAAACCATTATTATCATGACATTAACCTATAAAAATAGGCGTATCACGAGGCCCTTTCG
TCTCGCGCGTTTCGGTGATGACGGTGAAAACCTCTGACACATGCAGCTCCCGGAGACGGTCACAGCTTGT
CTGTA
